>Addgene plasmid #205109 | FRZBA-c400 | addgene full sequence | sequence record 410359 | Addgene NGS Result
GACATTGATTATTGACTAGTTATTAATAGTAATCAATTACGGGGTCATTAGTTCATAGCCCATATATGGA
GTTCCGCGTTACATAACTTACGGTAAATGGCCCGCCTGGCTGACCGCCCAACGACCCCCGCCCATTGACG
TCAATAATGACGTATGTTCCCATAGTAACGCCAATAGGGACTTTCCATTGACGTCAATGGGTGGAGTATT
TACGGTAAACTGCCCACTTGGCAGTACATCAAGTGTATCATATGCCAAGTACGCCCCCTATTGACGTCAA
TGACGGTAAATGGCCCGCCTGGCATTATGCCCAGTACATGACCTTATGGGACTTTCCTACTTGGCAGTAC
ATCTACGTATTAGTCATCGCTATTACCATGGTCGAGGTGAGCCCCACGTTCTGCTTCACTCTCCCCATCT
CCCCCCCCTCCCCACCCCCAATTTTGTATTTATTTATTTTTTAATTATTTTGTGCAGCGATGGGGGCGGG
GGGGGGGGGGGGGGGCGCGCGCCAGGCGGGGCGGGGCGAGGCGGAGAGGTGCGGCGGCAGCCAATCAGAG
CGGCGCGCTCCGAAAGTTTCCTTTTATGGCGAGGCGGCGGCGGCGGCGGCCCTATAAAAAGCGAAGCGCG
CGGCGGGCGGGAGTCGCTGCGCGCTGCCTTCGCCCCGTGCCCCGCTCCGCCGCCGCCTCGCGCCGCCCGC
CCCGGCTCTGACTGACCGCGTTACTCCCACAGGTGAGCGGGCGGGACGGCCCTTCTCCTCCGGGCTGTAA
TTAGCGCTTGGTTTAATGACGGCTTGTTTCTTTTCTGTGGCTGCGTGAAAGCCTTGAGGGGCTCCGGGAG
GGCCCTTTGTGCGGGGGGAGCGGCTCGGGGGGTGCGTGCGTGTGTGTGTGCGTGGGGAGCGCCGCGTGCG
GCTCCGCGCTGCCCGGCGGCTGTGAGCGCTGCGGGCGCGGCGCGGGGCTTTGTGCGCTCCGCAGTGTGCG
CGAGGGGAGCGCGGCCGGGGGCGGTGCCCCGCGGTGCGGGGGGGGCTGCGAGGGGAACAAAGGCTGCGTG
CGGGGTGTGTGCGTGGGGGGGTGAGCAGGGGGTGTGGGCGCGTCGGTCGGGCTGCAACCCCCCCTGCACC
CCCCTCCCCGAGTTGCTGAGCACGGCCCGGCTTCGGGTGCGGGGCTCCGTACGGGGCGTGGCGCGGGGCT
CGCCGTGCCGGGCGGGGGGTGGCGGCAGGTGGGGGTGCCGGGCGGGGCGGGGCCGCCTCGGGCCGGGGAG
GGCTCGGGGGAGGGGCGCGGCGGCCCCCGGAGCGCCGGCGGCTGTCGAGGCGCGGCGAGCCGCAGCCATT
GCCTTTTATGGTAATCGTGCGAGAGGGCGCAGGGACTTCCTTTGTCCCAAATCTGTGCGGAGCCGAAATC
TGGGAGGCGCCGCCGCACCCCCTCTAGCGGGCGCGGGGCGAAGCGGTGCGGCGCCGGCAGGAAGGAAATG
GGCGGGGAGGGCCTTCGTGCGTCGCCGCGCCGCCGTCCCCTTCTCCCTCTCCAGCCTCGGGGCTGTCCGC
GGGGGGACGGCTGCCTTCGGGGGGGACGGGGCAGGGCGGGGTTCGGCTTCTGGCGTGTGACCGGCGGCTC
TAGAGCCTCTGCTAACCATGTTCATGCCTTCTTCTTTTTCCTACAGCTCCTGGGCAACGTGCTGGTTATT
GTGCTGTCTCATCATTTTGGCAAAGAATTGCGGCCGTCTCAGGCCGAATTCAAGCTTGCCACCATGGGGA
TCCTTCCCAGCCCTGGGATGCCTGCGCTGCTCTCCCTCGTGAGCCTTCTCTCCGTGCTGCTGATGGGTTG
CGTAGCTGAAACCGGTGCAGCCTGTGAGCCCGTCCGCATCCCCCTGTGCAAGTCCCTGCCCTGGAACATG
ACTAAGATGCCCAACCACCTGCACCACAGCACTCAGGCCAACGCCATCCTGGCCATCGAGCAGTTCGAAG
GTCTGCTGGGCACCCACTGCAGCCCCGATCTGCTCTTCTTCCTCTGTGCCATGTACGCGCCCATCTGCAC
CATTGACTTCCAGCACGAGCCCATCAAGCCCTGTAAGTCTGTGTGCGAGCGGGCCCGGCAGGGCTGTGAG
CCCATACTCATCAAGTACCGCCACTCGTGGCCGGAGAACCTGGCCTGCGAGGAGCTGCCAGTGTACGACA
GGGGCGTGTGCATCTCTCCCGAGGCCATCGTTACTGCGGACGGAGCTGATTTTCCTATGGATTCTAGTAA
CGGAAACTGTAGAGGGGCAAGCAGTGAACGCTGTAAATGTAAGCCTATTAGAGCTACACAGAAGACCTAT
TTCCGGAACAATTACAACTATGTCATTCGGGCTAAAGTTAAAGAGATAAAGACTAAGTGCCATGATGTGA
CTGCAGTAGTGGAGGTGAAGGAGATTCTAAAGTCCTCTCTGGTAAACATTCCACGGGACACTGTCAACCT
CTATACCAGCTCTGGCTGCCTCTGCCCTCCACTTAATGTTAATGAGGAATATATCATCATGGGCTATGAA
GATGAGGAACGTTCCAGATTACTCTTGGTGGAAGGCTCTATAGCTGAGAAGTGGAAGGATCGACTCGGTA
AAAAAGTTAAGCGCTGGGATATGAAGCTTCGTCATCTTGGACTCAGTAAAAGTGATTCTAGCAATAGTGA
TTCCACTCAGAGTCAGAAGTCTGGCAGGAACTCGAACCCCCGGCAAGCACGCAACGGTACCGGAGGTTCC
GGTGGTTCCGGTCTGAATGATATCTTTGAAGCTCAGAAGATTGAATGGCATGAAGGACGTACCAAGCACC
ACCATCACCATCACTAATGATCACTCGAGACTAGTATCGCGATAATTCACTCCTCAGGTGCAGGCTGCCT
ATCAGAAGGTGGTGGCTGGTGTGGCCAATGCCCTGGCTCACAAATACCACTGAGATCTTTTTCCCTCTGC
CAAAAATTATGGGGACATCATGAAGCCCCTTGAGCATCTGACTTCTGGCTAATAAAGGAAATTTATTTTC
ATTGCAATAGTGTGTTGGAATTTTTTGTGTCTCTCACTCGGAAGGACATATGGGAGGGCAAATCATTTAA
AACATCAGAATGAGTATTTGGTTTAGAGTTTGGCAACATATGCCCATATGCTGGCTGCCATGAACAAAGG
TTGGCTATAAAGAGGTCATCAGTATATGAAACAGCCCCCTGCTGTCCATTCCTTATTCCATAGAAAAGCC
TTGACTTGAGGTTAGATTTTTTTTATATTTTGTTTTGTGTTATTTTTTTCTTTAACATCCCTAAAATTTT
CCTTACATGTTTTACTAGCCAGATTTTTCCTCCTCTCCTGACTACTCCCAGTCATAGCTGTCCCTCTTCT
CTTATGGAGATCCCTCGACCTGCAGCCCAAGCTTGGCGTAATCATGGTCATAGCTGTTTCCTGTGTGAAA
TTGTTATCCGCTCACAATTCCACACAACATACGAGCCGGAAGCATAAAGTGTAAAGCCTGGGGTGCCTAA
TGAGTGAGCTAACTCACATTAATTGCGTTGCGCTCACTGCCCGCTTTCCAGTCGGGAAACCTGTCGTGCC
AGCGGATCGATCCGCTGCATTAATGAATCGGCCAACGCGCGGGGAGAGGCGGTTTGCGTATTGGGCGCTC
TTCCGCTTCCTCGCTCACTGACTCGCTGCGCTCGGTCGTTCGGCTGCGGCGAGCGGTATCAGCTCACTCA
AAGGCGGTAATACGGTTATCCACAGAATCAGGGGATAACGCAGGAAAGAACATGTGAGCAAAAGGCCAGC
AAAAGGCCAGGAACCGTAAAAAGGCCGCGTTGCTGGCGTTTTTCCATAGGCTCCGCCCCCCTGACGAGCA
TCACAAAAATCGACGCTCAAGTCAGAGGTGGCGAAACCCGACAGGACTATAAAGATACCAGGCGTTTCCC
CCTGGAAGCTCCCTCGTGCGCTCTCCTGTTCCGACCCTGCCGCTTACCGGATACCTGTCCGCCTTTCTCC
CTTCGGGAAGCGTGGCGCTTTCTCATAGCTCACGCTGTAGGTATCTCAGTTCGGTGTAGGTCGTTCGCTC
CAAGCTGGGCTGTGTGCACGAACCCCCCGTTCAGCCCGACCGCTGCGCCTTATCCGGTAACTATCGTCTT
GAGTCCAACCCGGTAAGACACGACTTATCGCCACTGGCAGCAGCCACTGGTAACAGGATTAGCAGAGCGA
GGTATGTAGGCGGTGCTACAGAGTTCTTGAAGTGGTGGCCTAACTACGGCTACACTAGAAGAACAGTATT
TGGTATCTGCGCTCTGCTGAAGCCAGTTACCTTCGGAAAAAGAGTTGGTAGCTCTTGATCCGGCAAACAA
ACCACCGCTGGTAGCGGTGGTTTTTTTGTTTGCAAGCAGCAGATTACGCGCAGAAAAAAAGGATCTCAAG
AAGATCCTTTGATCTTTTCTACGGGGTCTGACGCTCAGTGGAACGAAAACTCACGTTAAGGGATTTTGGT
CATGAGATTATCAAAAAGGATCTTCACCTAGATCCTTTTAAATTAAAAATGAAGTTTTAAATCAATCTAA
AGTATATATGAGTAAACTTGGTCTGACAGTTACCAATGCTTAATCAGTGAGGCACCTATCTCAGCGATCT
GTCTATTTCGTTCATCCATAGTTGCCTGACTCCCCGTCGTGTAGATAACTACGATACGGGAGGGCTTACC
ATCTGGCCCCAGTGCTGCAATGATACCGCGAGACCCACGCTCACCGGCTCCAGATTTATCAGCAATAAAC
CAGCCAGCCGGAAGGGCCGAGCGCAGAAGTGGTCCTGCAACTTTATCCGCCTCCATCCAGTCTATTAATT
GTTGCCGGGAAGCTAGAGTAAGTAGTTCGCCAGTTAATAGTTTGCGCAACGTTGTTGCCATTGCTACAGG
CATCGTGGTGTCACGCTCGTCGTTTGGTATGGCTTCATTCAGCTCCGGTTCCCAACGATCAAGGCGAGTT
ACATGATCCCCCATGTTGTGCAAAAAAGCGGTTAGCTCCTTCGGTCCTCCGATCGTTGTCAGAAGTAAGT
TGGCCGCAGTGTTATCACTCATGGTTATGGCAGCACTGCATAATTCTCTTACTGTCATGCCATCCGTAAG
ATGCTTTTCTGTGACTGGTGAGTACTCAACCAAGTCATTCTGAGAATAGTGTATGCGGCGACCGAGTTGC
TCTTGCCCGGCGTCAATACGGGATAATACCGCGCCACATAGCAGAACTTTAAAAGTGCTCATCATTGGAA
AACGTTCTTCGGGGCGAAAACTCTCAAGGATCTTACCGCTGTTGAGATCCAGTTCGATGTAACCCACTCG
TGCACCCAACTGATCTTCAGCATCTTTTACTTTCACCAGCGTTTCTGGGTGAGCAAAAACAGGAAGGCAA
AATGCCGCAAAAAAGGGAATAAGGGCGACACGGAAATGTTGAATACTCATACTCTTCCTTTTTCAATATT
ATTGAAGCATTTATCAGGGTTATTGTCTCATGAGCGGATACATATTTGAATGTATTTAGAAAAATAAACA
AATAGGGGTTCCGCGCACATTTCCCCGAAAAGTGCCACCTGGGTC
Features (pLannotate 1.2.2; 14 found; start..end, strand, type, name):
      1..380     +  enhancer       CMV enhancer: human cytomegalovirus immediate early enhancer
    382..639     +  promoter       chicken β-actin promoter: contains a 21-bp deletion relative to the standard chicken β-actin promoter
    640..1656    +  intron         chimeric intron: chimera between introns from chicken β-actin and rabbit β-globin
   1654..1752    +  CDS            HBB (fragment): HBB_LEPEU - Experimental evidence at protein level: Swiss-Prot protein existence level 1. Involved in oxygen transport from the lung to the various peripheral tissues. From Lepus europaeus (European hare).
   1759..2709    +  CDS            FRZB: SFRP3_HUMAN - Also known as FIZ, FRE, FRP, FRZB1, SFRP3. Experimental evidence at protein level: Swiss-Prot protein existence level 1. Soluble frizzled-related proteins (sFRPS) function as modulators of Wnt signaling through direct interaction with Wnts. They have a role in regulating cell growth and differentiation in specific cell types. SFRP3/FRZB appears to be involved in limb skeletogenesis. Antagonist of Wnt8 signaling. Regulates chondrocyte maturation and long bone development. From Homo sapiens (Human).
   2846..2920    +  CDS            HBB (fragment): HBB_PONPY - Experimental evidence at transcript level: Swiss-Prot protein existence level 2. Involved in oxygen transport from the lung to the various peripheral tissues. From Pongo pygmaeus (Bornean orangutan).
   2991..3046    +  polyA_signal   β-globin poly(A) signal: rabbit β-globin polyadenylation signal (Gil and Proudfoot, 1987)
   3431..3447    -  protein_bind   lac operator: The lac repressor binds to the lac operator to inhibit transcription in E. coli. This inhibition can be relieved by adding lactose or isopropyl-β-D-thiogalactopyranoside (IPTG). lac repressor encoded by lacI
   3455..3485    -  promoter       lac promoter: promoter for the E. coli lac operon
   3500..3521    -  protein_bind   CAP binding site: CAP binding activates transcription in the presence of cAMP. E. coli catabolite activator protein
   3537..3638    -  CDS            lacI (fragment): LACI_ECOLI - Experimental evidence at protein level: Swiss-Prot protein existence level 1. Repressor of the lactose operon. Binds allolactose as an inducer. From Escherichia coli (strain K12).
   3821..4409    -  rep_origin     ori: high-copy-number ColE1/pMB1/pBR322/pUC origin of replication
   4580..5440    -  CDS            AmpR: β-lactamase; bla; confers resistance to ampicillin, carbenicillin, and related antibiotics
   5441..5545    -  promoter       AmpR promoter: bla
