[The description below was written by a language model from this plasmid's Addgene catalogue record and pLannotate feature annotations shown in this document.]
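Description:
FRZBA-c400 is a mammalian expression plasmid built on the pHL-avitag3 backbone for producing secreted, taggable human FRZB (also known as SFRP3), a soluble frizzled-related protein that modulates Wnt signalling by binding Wnt ligands directly. In bacteria it is maintained as a high-copy plasmid through a ColE1/pUC-type origin and selected with ampicillin via the β-lactamase gene and its own promoter. Residual lac promoter, operator, CAP site and a lacI fragment are cloning-vector remnants with no evident role in expression.

Expression in mammalian cells is driven by a CAG-type arrangement: the CMV immediate early enhancer, the chicken β-actin promoter and a chimeric chicken β-actin/rabbit β-globin intron, with transcripts terminated by the rabbit β-globin polyadenylation signal. The short HBB fragments annotated on either side of the insert most likely reflect globin-derived sequence belonging to this intron and 3′ region rather than intended coding content. The wild-type insert encodes residues 33–325 of FRZB, cloned between retained AgeI and KpnI sites. According to the catalogue entry, it is preceded by the PTPRS signal peptide (in place of the omitted N-terminal residues), which directs the protein into the secretory pathway, and followed by a C-terminal AviTag and 6×His tag. These tags are not separately annotated in the feature table.

The His tag allows metal-affinity purification, typically from conditioned medium for a secreted protein. The AviTag allows site-specific biotinylation by BirA, and the depositor notes the protein can be biotinylated. This generally suits streptavidin-based immobilisation for binding or screening assays, although the record states only protein expression as the purpose.
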