Addgene plasmid #205109: FRZBA-c400
Purpose: FRZB protein expression
Depositing lab: Paul Brennan. Depositing organization: University of Oxford.
Backbone
  Vector backbone: pHL-avitag3
  Backbone size w/o insert (bp): 4706
  Vector type: Mammalian Expression
Growth in bacteria
  Bacterial resistance: Ampicillin, 100 μg/mL
  Growth temperature: 37°C
  Growth strain: DH5alpha
  Copy number: High Copy
Gene/Insert
  Gene/Insert name: FRZB (alt names: FIZ; SFRP3)
  Species: H. sapiens (human)
  Mutation: WT
  Entrez Gene: FRZB (a.k.a. FRE, FRITZ, FRP-3, FRZB-1, FRZB-PEN, FRZB1, FZRB, OS1, SFRP3, SRFP3, hFIZ)
  Tag / fusion protein: PTPRSsp (N terminal on insert); AviTag-6His (C terminal on insert)
  Cloning method: Restriction Enzyme; 5′ cloning site AgeI (not destroyed); 3′ cloning site KpnI (not destroyed)
Terms and licenses: Academic/Nonprofit Terms; Industry Terms: Not Available to Industry
Depositor comments: Encodes residues 33-325. Can be biotinylated.
How to cite: FRZBA-c400 was a gift from Paul Brennan (Addgene plasmid # 205109 ; http://n2t.net/addgene:205109 ; RRID:Addgene_205109)
