>Addgene plasmid #205109 | FRZBA-c400 | depositor partial sequence | sequence record 399313 | ORF of expressed gene of interest
ATGGGGATCCTTCCCAGCCCTGGGATGCCTGCGCTGCTCTCCCTCGTGAGCCTTCTCTCCGTGCTGCTGA
TGGGTTGCGTAGCTGAAACCGGTGCAGCCTGTGAGCCCGTCCGCATCCCCCTGTGCAAGTCCCTGCCCTG
GAACATGACTAAGATGCCCAACCACCTGCACCACAGCACTCAGGCCAACGCCATCCTGGCCATCGAGCAG
TTCGAAGGTCTGCTGGGCACCCACTGCAGCCCCGATCTGCTCTTCTTCCTCTGTGCCATGTACGCGCCCA
TCTGCACCATTGACTTCCAGCACGAGCCCATCAAGCCCTGTAAGTCTGTGTGCGAGCGGGCCCGGCAGGG
CTGTGAGCCCATACTCATCAAGTACCGCCACTCGTGGCCGGAGAACCTGGCCTGCGAGGAGCTGCCAGTG
TACGACAGGGGCGTGTGCATCTCTCCCGAGGCCATCGTTACTGCGGACGGAGCTGATTTTCCTATGGATT
CTAGTAACGGAAACTGTAGAGGGGCAAGCAGTGAACGCTGTAAATGTAAGCCTATTAGAGCTACACAGAA
GACCTATTTCCGGAACAATTACAACTATGTCATTCGGGCTAAAGTTAAAGAGATAAAGACTAAGTGCCAT
GATGTGACTGCAGTAGTGGAGGTGAAGGAGATTCTAAAGTCCTCTCTGGTAAACATTCCACGGGACACTG
TCAACCTCTATACCAGCTCTGGCTGCCTCTGCCCTCCACTTAATGTTAATGAGGAATATATCATCATGGG
CTATGAAGATGAGGAACGTTCCAGATTACTCTTGGTGGAAGGCTCTATAGCTGAGAAGTGGAAGGATCGA
CTCGGTAAAAAAGTTAAGCGCTGGGATATGAAGCTTCGTCATCTTGGACTCAGTAAAAGTGATTCTAGCA
ATAGTGATTCCACTCAGAGTCAGAAGTCTGGCAGGAACTCGAACCCCCGGCAAGCACGCAACGGTACCGG
AGGTTCCGGTGGTTCCGGTCTGAATGATATCTTTGAAGCTCAGAAGATTGAATGGCATGAAGGACGTACC
AAGCACCACCATCACCATCACTAA
